Addgene plasmid #124373: pCDNA3-HA PSPC1 Y523F
Purpose: Expresses PSPC1 Y523F in mammalian cells
Depositing lab: Yuh-Shan Jou. Depositing organization: Institute of Biomedical Sciences, Academia Sinica. Publication: PSPC1-interchanged interactions with PTK6 and beta-catenin synergize oncogenic subcellular translocations and tumor progression. Lang YD, Chen HY, Ho CM, Shih JH, Hsu EC, Shen R, Lee YC, Chen JW, Wu CY, Yeh HW, Chen RH, Jou YS. Nat Commun. 2019 Dec 16;10(1):5716. doi: 10.1038/s41467-019-13665-6. PubMed 31844057.
Backbone
  Vector backbone: pCDNA3
  Backbone manufacturer: Invitrogen
  Backbone size w/o insert (bp): 5446
  Total vector size (bp): 7018
  Vector type: Mammalian Expression
  Selectable markers: Neomycin (select with G418)
Growth in bacteria
  Bacterial resistance: Ampicillin, 100 μg/mL
  Growth temperature: 37°C
  Growth strain: DH5alpha
  Copy number: High Copy
Gene/Insert
  Gene/Insert name: PSPC1
  Species: H. sapiens (human)
  Mutation: Y523F
  Entrez Gene: PSPC1 (a.k.a. PSP1)
  Tag / fusion protein: HA
Terms and licenses: Academic/Nonprofit Terms; Industry Terms: Not Available to Industry
Depositor comments: For wildtype PSPC1 see https://www.addgene.org/101764/
How to cite: pCDNA3-HA PSPC1 Y523F was a gift from Yuh-Shan Jou (Addgene plasmid # 124373 ; http://n2t.net/addgene:124373 ; RRID:Addgene_124373)
