[The description below was written by a language model from this plasmid's Addgene catalogue record and pLannotate feature annotations shown in this document.]
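Description:
pCDNA3-HA PSPC1 Y523F is a mammalian expression plasmid built on the Invitrogen pcDNA3 backbone that drives production of an HA-tagged human PSPC1 (paraspeckle component 1, also called PSP1) carrying a tyrosine-to-phenylalanine substitution at residue 523. It is maintained in E. coli through a high-copy ColE1/pUC-type origin and an ampicillin resistance gene (β-lactamase) with its own promoter. An f1 origin is also present, which allows single-stranded DNA production. For selection in mammalian cells, an SV40 enhancer/early promoter drives a neomycin phosphotransferase gene terminated by the SV40 polyadenylation signal, so stable transfectants can be selected with G418.

The expression cassette consists of the human cytomegalovirus immediate-early enhancer and promoter, the PSPC1 coding sequence, and the bovine growth hormone polyadenylation signal. T7 and SP6 promoters flank the insert, as is standard for this backbone, and can serve for in vitro transcription or as sequencing primer sites. The HA epitope is listed in the catalogue entry but is not separately annotated in the feature table, and the record does not state whether it sits at the N- or C-terminus. The short HIV-1 LTR, ble, lacI and bom fragments called by the automated annotation are probably backbone remnants or similarity matches rather than functional elements. The sequenced record is slightly shorter than the stated total vector size.

Replacing tyrosine with phenylalanine removes the hydroxyl group needed for phosphorylation, so this is presumably a non-phosphorylatable variant. That fits the associated work on PSPC1 interactions with the tyrosine kinase PTK6 and β-catenin in tumor progression. A wild-type PSPC1 counterpart is noted as available for comparison.
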