Features (pLannotate 1.2.2; 21 found; start..end, strand, type, name):
     74..453     +  enhancer       CMV enhancer: human cytomegalovirus immediate early enhancer
    454..657     +  promoter       CMV promoter: human cytomegalovirus (CMV) immediate early promoter
    653..686     +  LTR            5' LTR (truncated) (fragment): truncated 5' long terminal repeat (LTR) from HIV-1
    702..720     +  promoter       T7 promoter: promoter for bacteriophage T7 RNA polymerase
    785..2353    +  CDS            PSPC1: PSPC1_HUMAN - Also known as PSP1. Experimental evidence at protein level: Swiss-Prot protein existence level 1. Regulates, cooperatively with NONO and SFPQ, androgen receptor-mediated gene transcription activity in Sertoli cell line (By similarity). Binds to poly(A), poly(G) and poly(U) RNA homopolymers. Regulates the circadian clock by repressing the transcriptional activator activity of the CLOCK-ARNTL/BMAL1 heterodimer (By similarity). Together with NONO, required for the formation of nuclear paraspeckles. Plays a role in the regulation of DNA virus-mediated innate immune response by assemb
   2372..2390    -  promoter       SP6 promoter: promoter for bacteriophage SP6 RNA polymerase
   2416..2640    +  polyA_signal   bGH poly(A) signal: bovine growth hormone polyadenylation signal
   2644..2665    +  promoter       SV40 promoter (fragment): SV40 enhancer and early promoter
   2686..3114    +  rep_origin     f1 ori (sequence partly withheld): f1 bacteriophage origin of replication; arrow indicates direction of (+) strand synthesis
   3128..3457    +  promoter       SV40 promoter: SV40 enhancer and early promoter
   3524..4315    +  CDS            neo: KKA2_KLEPN - Also known as kan, nptII. Experimental evidence at protein level: Swiss-Prot protein existence level 1. Resistance to kanamycin, neomycin, paromomycin, ribostamycin, butirosin and gentamicin B. From Klebsiella pneumoniae.
   4339..4497    +  CDS            ble (fragment): BLE_KLEPN - Experimental evidence at protein level: Swiss-Prot protein existence level 1. Binding protein with a strong affinity to the bleomycin family of antibiotics. Binds to CL990; an antimitotic-antibiotic compound. From Klebsiella pneumoniae.
   4492..4613    +  polyA_signal   SV40 poly(A) signal: SV40 polyadenylation signal
   4686..4702    -  protein_bind   lac operator: The lac repressor binds to the lac operator to inhibit transcription in E. coli. This inhibition can be relieved by adding lactose or isopropyl-β-D-thiogalactopyranoside (IPTG). lac repressor encoded by lacI
   4710..4740    -  promoter       lac promoter: promoter for the E. coli lac operon
   4755..4776    -  protein_bind   CAP binding site: CAP binding activates transcription in the presence of cAMP. E. coli catabolite activator protein
   4789..4881    -  CDS            lacI (fragment): lac repressor; lacI; The lac repressor binds to the lac operator to inhibit transcription in E. coli. This inhibition can be relieved by adding lactose or isopropyl-β-D-thiogalactopyranoside (IPTG).
   5064..5652    -  rep_origin     ori: high-copy-number ColE1/pMB1/pBR322/pUC origin of replication
   5823..6683    -  CDS            AmpR: β-lactamase; bla; confers resistance to ampicillin, carbenicillin, and related antibiotics
   6684..6788    -  promoter       AmpR promoter: bla
   6847..6899    -  misc_feature   bom (fragment): basis of mobility region from pBR322
>Addgene plasmid #124373 | pCDNA3-HA PSPC1 Y523F | addgene full sequence | sequence record 244681 | Addgene NGS Result
AATTGCATGAAGAATCTGCTTAGGGTTAGGCGTTTTGCGCTGCTTCGCGATGTACGGGCCAGATATACGC
GTTGACATTGATTATTGACTAGTTATTAATAGTAATCAATTACGGGGTCATTAGTTCATAGCCCATATAT
GGAGTTCCGCGTTACATAACTTACGGTAAATGGCCCGCCTGGCTGACCGCCCAACGACCCCCGCCCATTG
ACGTCAATAATGACGTATGTTCCCATAGTAACGCCAATAGGGACTTTCCATTGACGTCAATGGGTGGAGT
ATTTACGGTAAACTGCCCACTTGGCAGTACATCAAGTGTATCATATGCCAAGTACGCCCCCTATTGACGT
CAATGACGGTAAATGGCCCGCCTGGCATTATGCCCAGTACATGACCTTATGGGACTTTCCTACTTGGCAG
TACATCTACGTATTAGTCATCGCTATTACCATGGTGATGCGGTTTTGGCAGTACATCAATGGGCGTGGAT
AGCGGTTTGACTCACGGGGATTTCCAAGTCTCCACCCCATTGACGTCAATGGGAGTTTGTTTTGGCACCA
AAATCAACGGGACTTTCCAAAATGTCGTAACAACTCCGCCCCATTGACGCAAATGGGCGGTAGGCGTGTA
CGGTGGGAGGTCTATATAAGCAGAGCTCTCTGGCTAACTAGAGAACCCACTGCTTACTGGCTTATCGAAA
TTAATACGACTCACTATAGGGAGACCCAAGCTTGGTACCATGGCTTACCCTTATGATGTGCCAGATTATG
CCTCCCGGGATCCAATGATGTTAAGAGGAAACCTGAAGCAAGTGCGCATTGAGAAAAACCCGGCCCGCCT
TCGCGCCCTGGAGTCCGCGGTGGGCGAGAGCGAGCCGGCGGCCGCGGCAGCCATGGCGCTCGCTCTTGCC
GGGGAGCCGGCACCGCCCGCGCCCGCGCCTCCAGAGGACCACCCGGACGAGGAGATGGGGTTCACTATCG
ACATCAAGAGTTTCCTCAAGCCGGGCGAGAAGACGTACACGCAGCGCTGCCGCCTCTTCGTGGGAAATCT
GCCCACCGACATCACGGAGGAGGACTTCAAGAGGCTCTTCGAACGCTATGGCGAGCCCAGCGAAGTCTTC
ATCAACCGGGACCGTGGCTTCGGCTTCATCCGCTTGGAATCCAGAACCCTGGCTGAAATTGCAAAAGCAG
AGCTGGACGGCACCATTCTCAAGAGCAGACCTCTACGGATTCGCTTCGCTACACATGGAGCAGCCTTGAC
TGTCAAGAACCTTTCTCCAGTTGTTTCCAATGAGCTGCTAGAGCAAGCATTTTCTCAGTTTGGTCCAGTA
GAGAAAGCTGTTGTGGTTGTGGATGATCGCGGTAGAGCTACAGGAAAAGGTTTTGTAGAGTTTGCAGCAA
AACCTCCTGCACGAAAGGCTCTGGAAAGATGTGGTGATGGGGCATTCTTGCTAACAACGACCCCTCGTCC
AGTCATTGTGGAACCCATGGAGCAGTTTGATGATGAAGATGGCTTGCCAGAGAAGCTGATGCAGAAAACT
CAACAATATCATAAGGAAAGAGAACAACCACCACGTTTTGCTCAACCTGGGACATTTGAATTTGAGTATG
CATCTCGATGGAAGGCTCTTGATGAAATGGAAAAGCAGCAGCGTGAGCAGGTTGATAGAAACATCAGAGA
AGCCAAAGAGAAACTGGAGGCAGAAATGGAAGCAGCTAGGCATGAACACCAATTAATGCTAATGAGGCAA
GATCTAATGAGGCGTCAAGAAGAACTCAGACGCTTGGAAGAACTCAGAAACCAAGAGTTGCAAAAACGGA
AGCAAATACAACTAAGACATGAAGAGGAGCATCGGCGGCGTGAGGAAGAAATGATCCGACACAGAGAACA
GGAGGAACTGAGGCGACAGCAAGAGGGCTTTAAGCCAAACTACATGGAAAATAGAGAACAGGAAATGAGA
ATGGGTGATATGGGTCCCCGTGGAGCAATAAACATGGGAGATGCGTTTAGCCCAGCCCCTGCTGGTAACC
AAGGTCCTCCTCCAATGATGGGTATGAATATGAACAACAGAGCAACTATACCTGGCCCACCAATGGGTCC
TGGTCCTGCCATGGGACCAGAAGGAGCCGCAAATATGGGAACTCCAATGATGCCAGATAATGGAGCAGTG
CACAATGACAGATTTCCTCAAGGACCACCATCTCAGATGGGTTCACCTATGGGGAGTAGAACAGGTTCTG
AAACCCCTCAAGCACCAATGAGTGGTGTAGGTCCTGTGAGTGGTGGTCCTGGTGGCTTTGGTAGAGGAAG
TCAAGGGGGCAACTTTGAAGGCCCTAATAAGCGTCGTAGATTTTAATCTAGAGGGCCCTATTCTATAGTG
TCACCTAAATGCTAGAGCTCGCTGATCAGCCTCGACTGTGCCTTCTAGTTGCCAGCCATCTGTTGTTTGC
CCCTCCCCCGTGCCTTCCTTGACCCTGGAAGGTGCCACTCCCACTGTCCTTTCCTAATAAAATGAGGAAA
TTGCATCGCATTGTCTGAGTAGGTGTCATTCTATTCTGGGGGGTGGGGTGGGGCAGGACAGCAAGGGGGA
GGATTGGGAAGACAATAGCAGGCATGCTGGGGATGCGGTGGGCTCTATGGCTTCTGAGGCGGAAAGAACC
AGCTGGGGCTCTAGGGGGTATCCCC
[124 nt withheld, positions 2686-2809]
C
[91 nt withheld, positions 2811-2901]
A
[49 nt withheld, positions 2903-2951]
CCTTTGACGTTGGAGTCCACGTTCTTT
[37 nt withheld, positions 2979-3015]
ACCCTATCTCGGTCTATTCTTTTGATTTATAAGGGATTTTGCCGATTTCGGCCTATTGGTTAAAAAATGA
GCTGATTTAACAAAAATTTAACGCGAATTAATTCTGTGGAATGTGTGTCAGTTAGGGTGTGGAAAGTCCC
CAGGCTCCCCAGCAGGCAGAAGTATGCAAAGCATGCATCTCAATTAGTCAGCAACCAGGTGTGGAAAGTC
CCCAGGCTCCCCAGCAGGCAGAAGTATGCAAAGCATGCATCTCAATTAGTCAGCAACCATAGTCCCGCCC
CTAACTCCGCCCATCCCGCCCCTAACTCCGCCCAGTTCCGCCCATTCTCCGCCCCATGGCTGACTAATTT
TTTTTATTTATGCAGAGGCCGAGGCCGCCTCTGCCTCTGAGCTATTCCAGAAGTAGTGAGGAGGCTTTTT
TGGAGGCCTAGGCTTTTGCAAAAAGCTCCCGGGAGCTTGTATATCCATTTTCGGATCTGATCAAGAGACA
GGATGAGGATCGTTTCGCATGATTGAACAAGATGGATTGCACGCAGGTTCTCCGGCCGCTTGGGTGGAGA
GGCTATTCGGCTATGACTGGGCACAACAGACAATCGGCTGCTCTGATGCCGCCGTGTTCCGGCTGTCAGC
GCAGGGGCGCCCGGTTCTTTTTGTCAAGACCGACCTGTCCGGTGCCCTGAATGAACTGCAGGACGAGGCA
GCGCGGCTATCGTGGCTGGCCACGACGGGCGTTCCTTGCGCAGCTGTGCTCGACGTTGTCACTGAAGCGG
GAAGGGACTGGCTGCTATTGGGCGAAGTGCCGGGGCAGGATCTCCTGTCATCTCACCTTGCTCCTGCCGA
GAAAGTATCCATCATGGCTGATGCAATGCGGCGGCTGCATACGCTTGATCCGGCTACCTGCCCATTCGAC
CACCAAGCGAAACATCGCATCGAGCGAGCACGTACTCGGATGGAAGCCGGTCTTGTCGATCAGGATGATC
TGGACGAAGAGCATCAGGGGCTCGCGCCAGCCGAACTGTTCGCCAGGCTCAAGGCGCGCATGCCCGACGG
CGAGGATCTCGTCGTGACCCATGGCGATGCCTGCTTGCCGAATATCATGGTGGAAAATGGCCGCTTTTCT
GGATTCATCGACTGTGGCCGGCTGGGTGTGGCGGACCGCTATCAGGACATAGCGTTGGCTACCCGTGATA
TTGCTGAAGAGCTTGGCGGCGAATGGGCTGACCGCTTCCTCGTGCTTTACGGTATCGCCGCTCCCGATTC
GCAGCGCATCGCCTTCTATCGCCTTCTTGACGAGTTCTTCTGAGCGGGACTCTGGGGTTCGAAATGACCG
ACCAAGCGACGCCCAACCTGCCATCACGAGATTTCGATTCCACCGCCGCCTTCTATGAAAGGTTGGGCTT
CGGAATCGTTTTCCGGGACGCCGGCTGGATGATCCTCCAGCGCGGGGATCTCATGCTGGAGTTCTTCGCC
CACCCCAACTTGTTTATTGCAGCTTATAATGGTTACAAATAAAGCAATAGCATCACAAATTTCACAAATA
AAGCATTTTTTTCACTGCATTCTAGTTGTGGTTTGTCCAAACTCATCAATGTATCTTATCATGTCTGTAT
ACCGTCGACCTCTAGCTAGAGCTTGGCGTAATCATGGTCATAGCTGTTTCCTGTGTGAAATTGTTATCCG
CTCACAATTCCACACAACATACGAGCCGGAAGCATAAAGTGTAAAGCCTGGGGTGCCTAATGAGTGAGCT
AACTCACATTAATTGCGTTGCGCTCACTGCCCGCTTTCCAGTCGGGAAACCTGTCGTGCCAGCTGCATTA
ATGAATCGGCCAACGCGCGGGGAGAGGCGGTTTGCGTATTGGGCGCTCTTCCGCTTCCTCGCTCACTGAC
TCGCTGCGCTCGGTCGTTCGGCTGCGGCGAGCGGTATCAGCTCACTCAAAGGCGGTAATACGGTTATCCA
CAGAATCAGGGGATAACGCAGGAAAGAACATGTGAGCAAAAGGCCAGCAAAAGGCCAGGAACCGTAAAAA
GGCCGCGTTGCTGGCGTTTTTCCATAGGCTCCGCCCCCCTGACGAGCATCACAAAAATCGACGCTCAAGT
CAGAGGTGGCGAAACCCGACAGGACTATAAAGATACCAGGCGTTTCCCCCTGGAAGCTCCCTCGTGCGCT
CTCCTGTTCCGACCCTGCCGCTTACCGGATACCTGTCCGCCTTTCTCCCTTCGGGAAGCGTGGCGCTTTC
TCATAGCTCACGCTGTAGGTATCTCAGTTCGGTGTAGGTCGTTCGCTCCAAGCTGGGCTGTGTGCACGAA
CCCCCCGTTCAGCCCGACCGCTGCGCCTTATCCGGTAACTATCGTCTTGAGTCCAACCCGGTAAGACACG
ACTTATCGCCACTGGCAGCAGCCACTGGTAACAGGATTAGCAGAGCGAGGTATGTAGGCGGTGCTACAGA
GTTCTTGAAGTGGTGGCCTAACTACGGCTACACTAGAAGAACAGTATTTGGTATCTGCGCTCTGCTGAAG
CCAGTTACCTTCGGAAAAAGAGTTGGTAGCTCTTGATCCGGCAAACAAACCACCGCTGGTAGCGGTGGTT
TTTTTGTTTGCAAGCAGCAGATTACGCGCAGAAAAAAAGGATCTCAAGAAGATCCTTTGATCTTTTCTAC
GGGGTCTGACGCTCAGTGGAACGAAAACTCACGTTAAGGGATTTTGGTCATGAGATTATCAAAAAGGATC
TTCACCTAGATCCTTTTAAATTAAAAATGAAGTTTTAAATCAATCTAAAGTATATATGAGTAAACTTGGT
CTGACAGTTACCAATGCTTAATCAGTGAGGCACCTATCTCAGCGATCTGTCTATTTCGTTCATCCATAGT
TGCCTGACTCCCCGTCGTGTAGATAACTACGATACGGGAGGGCTTACCATCTGGCCCCAGTGCTGCAATG
ATACCGCGAGACCCACGCTCACCGGCTCCAGATTTATCAGCAATAAACCAGCCAGCCGGAAGGGCCGAGC
GCAGAAGTGGTCCTGCAACTTTATCCGCCTCCATCCAGTCTATTAATTGTTGCCGGGAAGCTAGAGTAAG
TAGTTCGCCAGTTAATAGTTTGCGCAACGTTGTTGCCATTGCTACAGGCATCGTGGTGTCACGCTCGTCG
TTTGGTATGGCTTCATTCAGCTCCGGTTCCCAACGATCAAGGCGAGTTACATGATCCCCCATGTTGTGCA
AAAAAGCGGTTAGCTCCTTCGGTCCTCCGATCGTTGTCAGAAGTAAGTTGGCCGCAGTGTTATCACTCAT
GGTTATGGCAGCACTGCATAATTCTCTTACTGTCATGCCATCCGTAAGATGCTTTTCTGTGACTGGTGAG
TACTCAACCAAGTCATTCTGAGAATAGTGTATGCGGCGACCGAGTTGCTCTTGCCCGGCGTCAATACGGG
ATAATACCGCGCCACATAGCAGAACTTTAAAAGTGCTCATCATTGGAAAACGTTCTTCGGGGCGAAAACT
CTCAAGGATCTTACCGCTGTTGAGATCCAGTTCGATGTAACCCACTCGTGCACCCAACTGATCTTCAGCA
TCTTTTACTTTCACCAGCGTTTCTGGGTGAGCAAAAACAGGAAGGCAAAATGCCGCAAAAAAGGGAATAA
GGGCGACACGGAAATGTTGAATACTCATACTCTTCCTTTTTCAATATTATTGAAGCATTTATCAGGGTTA
TTGTCTCATGAGCGGATACATATTTGAATGTATTTAGAAAAATAAACAAATAGGGGTTCCGCGCACATTT
CCCCGAAAAGTGCCACCTGACGTCGACGGATCGGGAGATCTCCCGATCCCCTATGGTGCACTCTCAGTAC
AATCTGCTCTGATGCCGCATAGTTAAGCCAGTATCTGCTCCCTGCTTGTGTGTTGGAGGTCGCTGAGTAG
TGCGCGAGCAAAATTTAAGCTACAACAAGGCAAGGCTTGACCGAC
