>Addgene plasmid #124373 | pCDNA3-HA PSPC1 Y523F | depositor partial sequence | sequence record 237403 | PSPS1 Y523F
ATGATGTTAAGAGGAAACCTGAAGCAAGTGCGCATTGAGAAAAACCCGGCCCGCCTTCGCGCCCTGGAGT
CCGCGGTGGGCGAGAGCGAGCCGGCGGCCGCGGCAGCCATGGCGCTCGCTCTTGCCGGGGAGCCGGCACC
GCCCGCGCCCGCGCCTCCAGAGGACCACCCGGACGAGGAGATGGGGTTCACTATCGACATCAAGAGTTTC
CTCAAGCCGGGCGAGAAGACGTACACGCAGCGCTGCCGCCTCTTCGTGGGAAATCTGCCCACCGACATCA
CGGAGGAGGACTTCAAGAGGCTCTTCGAACGCTATGGCGAGCCCAGCGAAGTCTTCATCAACCGGGACCG
TGGCTTCGGCTTCATCCGCTTGGAATCCAGAACCCTGGCTGAAATTGCAAAAGCAGAGCTGGACGGCACC
ATTCTCAAGAGCAGACCTCTACGGATTCGCTTCGCTACACATGGAGCAGCCTTGACTGTCAAGAACCTTT
CTCCAGTTGTTTCCAATGAGCTGCTAGAGCAAGCATTTTCTCAGTTTGGTCCAGTAGAGAAAGCTGTTGT
GGTTGTGGATGATCGCGGTAGAGCTACAGGAAAAGGTTTTGTAGAGTTTGCAGCAAAACCTCCTGCACGA
AAGGCTCTGGAAAGATGTGGTGATGGGGCATTCTTGCTAACAACGACCCCTCGTCCAGTCATTGTGGAAC
CCATGGAGCAGTTTGATGATGAAGATGGCTTGCCAGAGAAGCTGATGCAGAAAACTCAACAATATCATAA
GGAAAGAGAACAACCACCACGTTTTGCTCAACCTGGGACATTTGAATTTGAGTATGCATCTCGATGGAAG
GCTCTTGATGAAATGGAAAAGCAGCAGCGTGAGCAGGTTGATAGAAACATCAGAGAAGCCAAAGAGAAAC
TGGAGGCAGAAATGGAAGCAGCTAGGCATGAACACCAATTAATGCTAATGAGGCAAGATCTAATGAGGCG
TCAAGAAGAACTCAGACGCTTGGAAGAACTCAGAAACCAAGAGTTGCAAAAACGGAAGCAAATACAACTA
AGACATGAAGAGGAGCATCGGCGGCGTGAGGAAGAAATGATCCGACACAGAGAACAGGAGGAACTGAGGC
GACAGCAAGAGGGCTTTAAGCCAAACTACATGGAAAATAGAGAACAGGAAATGAGAATGGGTGATATGGG
TCCCCGTGGAGCAATAAACATGGGAGATGCGTTTAGCCCAGCCCCTGCTGGTAACCAAGGTCCTCCTCCA
ATGATGGGTATGAATATGAACAACAGAGCAACTATACCTGGCCCACCAATGGGTCCTGGTCCTGCCATGG
GACCAGAAGGAGCCGCAAATATGGGAACTCCAATGATGCCAGATAATGGAGCAGTGCACAATGACAGATT
TCCTCAAGGACCACCATCTCAGATGGGTTCACCTATGGGGAGTAGAACAGGTTCTGAAACCCCTCAAGCA
CCAATGAGTGGTGTAGGTCCTGTGAGTGGTGGTCCTGGTGGCTTTGGTAGAGGAAGTCAAGGGGGCAACT
TTGAAGGCCCTAATAAGCGTCGTAGATTCTAA
